Addgene plasmid #218196: pET-29b(+)_His-CBD-SpEndoH
Purpose: Bacterial expression of a His-tagged Chitin Binding fusion of Streptomyces plicatus EndoH
Depositing lab: Florence Pojer. Depositing organization: Swiss Federal Institute of Technology (EPFL).
Backbone
  Vector backbone: pET-29b(+)
  Backbone manufacturer: Novagen
  Vector type: Bacterial Expression
Growth in bacteria
  Bacterial resistance: Kanamycin, 50 μg/mL
  Growth temperature: 37°C
  Growth strain: DH5alpha
  Growth instructions: For expression, grow in your preferred BL21(DE3) or related strain. Induce with 0.5 mM IPTG at 18C overnight or in autoinduction media at 18C overnight.
  Copy number: Low Copy
Gene/Insert
  Gene/Insert name: EndoH (alt name: D_pET-29b(+)_His-CBD-SpEndoH)
  Species: Streptomyces plicatus
  Mutation: codon optimized Ecoli, residues 45-313
  GenBank ID: AAA26738.1 P04067
  Promoter: T7
  Tag / fusion protein: tufA-His-CBD (N terminal on insert)
  Cloning method: Gene Synthesis
  Sequencing primers: 5′ T7promoter; 3′ T7terminator
Terms and licenses: Academic/Nonprofit Terms; Industry Terms: Not Available to Industry
How to cite: pET-29b(+)_His-CBD-SpEndoH was a gift from Florence Pojer (Addgene plasmid # 218196 ; http://n2t.net/addgene:218196 ; RRID:Addgene_218196)
