[The description below was written by a language model from this plasmid's Addgene catalogue record and pLannotate feature annotations shown in this document.]
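Description:
pET-29b(+)_His-CBD-SpEndoH is a 6.3 kb bacterial expression plasmid built on the Novagen pET-29b(+) backbone for producing a tagged form of endo-β-N-acetylglucosaminidase H (EndoH) from Streptomyces plicatus in E. coli. It is selected with kanamycin through an aph(3')-Ia KanR gene and replicates from a pBR322-type ColE1 origin. This origin is accompanied by the bom region and the rop gene, which is consistent with the low copy number stated in the record. An f1 origin is also present. The annotated tetracycline-resistance pieces and the AmpR promoter piece are only fragments left over from the backbone, not functional markers.

The expression cassette is driven by a T7 promoter followed by a lac operator and the phage T7 gene 10 ribosome binding site. A plasmid-borne lacI gene supplies repressor, so transcription depends on T7 RNA polymerase from a DE3-type host and is induced with IPTG or autoinduction medium. The synthetic open reading frame is codon-optimised for E. coli. According to the catalogue entry it begins with a short tufA-derived leader, which is not annotated in the feature table. This is followed by a polyhistidine tag, a chitin-binding domain matching Bacillus circulans chitinase A1, and EndoH residues 45–313. A T7 terminator lies downstream. The backbone's C-terminal His-tag sequence also sits after the insert, but the record does not say whether it is translated.

EndoH cleaves asparagine-linked oligomannose and hybrid glycans, but not complex glycans, from glycoproteins. The His tag allows metal-affinity purification of the enzyme. The chitin-binding domain offers a handle for binding to chitin resin, presumably to immobilise the enzyme or remove it after deglycosylation, although the record does not state this use.
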