Features (pLannotate 1.2.2; 21 found; start..end, strand, type, name):
    200..221     -  protein_bind   CAP binding site: CAP binding activates transcription in the presence of cAMP. E. coli catabolite activator protein
    234..1316    -  CDS            lacI: lac repressor; lacI; The lac repressor binds to the lac operator to inhibit transcription in E. coli. This inhibition can be relieved by adding lactose or isopropyl-β-D-thiogalactopyranoside (IPTG).
   1317..1394    -  promoter       lacI promoter: lacI
   1402..1681    -  CDS            TcR (fragment): tetracycline efflux protein; tet; confers resistance to tetracycline
   1707..1725    +  promoter       T7 promoter: promoter for bacteriophage T7 RNA polymerase
   1726..1750    +  protein_bind   lac operator: The lac repressor binds to the lac operator to inhibit transcription in E. coli. This inhibition can be relieved by adding lactose or isopropyl-β-D-thiogalactopyranoside (IPTG). lac repressor encoded by lacI
   1765..1787    +  RBS            RBS: efficient ribosome binding site from bacteriophage T7 gene 10 (Olins and Rangwala, 1989)
   1819..1839    +  CDS            7xHis: 6xHis affinity tag
   1858..2013    +  CDS            chiA1 (fragment): CHIA1_BACCI - Experimental evidence at protein level: Swiss-Prot protein existence level 1. From Bacillus circulans.
   2035..2835    +  CDS            EBAG_STRPL (fragment): Experimental evidence at protein level: Swiss-Prot protein existence level 1. Cleaves asparagine-linked oligomannose and hybrid, but not complex, oligosaccharides from glycoproteins. From Streptomyces plicatus.
   2848..2865    +  CDS            9xHis (fragment): 9xHis affinity tag
   2875..2924    +  CDS            SET1 (fragment): solubility-enhancement tag derived from T7 phage gene 10B
   2932..2979    +  terminator     T7 terminator: transcription terminator for bacteriophage T7 RNA polymerase
   3016..3444    +  rep_origin     f1 ori (sequence partly withheld): f1 bacteriophage origin of replication; arrow indicates direction of (+) strand synthesis
   3497..3554    +  promoter       AmpR promoter (fragment): bla
   3563..4378    -  CDS            KanR: aminoglycoside phosphotransferase; aph(3')-Ia; confers resistance to kanamycin in bacteria or G418 (Geneticin®) in eukaryotes
   4500..5088    +  rep_origin     ori: high-copy-number ColE1/pMB1/pBR322/pUC origin of replication
   5274..5413    -  misc_feature   bom: basis of mobility region from pBR322
   5515..5706    -  CDS            rop: Rop protein, which maintains plasmids at low copy number; rop
   5723..6103    +  CDS            YPB1_ECOLX: Protein predicted: Swiss-Prot protein existence level 4. From Escherichia coli.
   6175..185     -  CDS            TcR (fragment) (across the origin): tetracycline efflux protein; tet; confers resistance to tetracycline
>Addgene plasmid #218196 | pET-29b(+)_His-CBD-SpEndoH | addgene full sequence | sequence record 431799 | Addgene NGS Result
ACAGGCCGATCATCGTCGCGCTCCAGCGAAAGCGGTCCTCGCCGAAAATGACCCAGAGCGCTGCCGGCAC
CTGTCCTACGAGTTGCATGATAAAGAAGACAGTCATAAGTGCGGCGACGATAGTCATGCCCCGCGCCCAC
CGGAAGGAGCTGACTGGGTTGAAGGCTCTCAAGGGCATCGGTCGAGATCCCGGTGCCTAATGAGTGAGCT
AACTTACATTAATTGCGTTGCGCTCACTGCCCGCTTTCCAGTCGGGAAACCTGTCGTGCCAGCTGCATTA
ATGAATCGGCCAACGCGCGGGGAGAGGCGGTTTGCGTATTGGGCGCCAGGGTGGTTTTTCTTTTCACCAG
TGAGACGGGCAACAGCTGATTGCCCTTCACCGCCTGGCCCTGAGAGAGTTGCAGCAAGCGGTCCACGCTG
GTTTGCCCCAGCAGGCGAAAATCCTGTTTGATGGTGGTTAACGGCGGGATATAACATGAGCTGTCTTCGG
TATCGTCGTATCCCACTACCGAGATGTCCGCACCAACGCGCAGCCCGGACTCGGTAATGGCGCGCATTGC
GCCCAGCGCCATCTGATCGTTGGCAACCAGCATCGCAGTGGGAACGATGCCCTCATTCAGCATTTGCATG
GTTTGTTGAAAACCGGACATGGCACTCCAGTCGCCTTCCCGTTCCGCTATCGGCTGAATTTGATTGCGAG
TGAGATATTTATGCCAGCCAGCCAGACGCAGACGCGCCGAGACAGAACTTAATGGGCCCGCTAACAGCGC
GATTTGCTGGTGACCCAATGCGACCAGATGCTCCACGCCCAGTCGCGTACCGTCTTCATGGGAGAAAATA
ATACTGTTGATGGGTGTCTGGTCAGAGACATCAAGAAATAACGCCGGAACATTAGTGCAGGCAGCTTCCA
CAGCAATGGCATCCTGGTCATCCAGCGGATAGTTAATGATCAGCCCACTGACGCGTTGCGCGAGAAGATT
GTGCACCGCCGCTTTACAGGCTTCGACGCCGCTTCGTTCTACCATCGACACCACCACGCTGGCACCCAGT
TGATCGGCGCGAGATTTAATCGCCGCGACAATTTGCGACGGCGCGTGCAGGGCCAGACTGGAGGTGGCAA
CGCCAATCAGCAACGACTGTTTGCCCGCCAGTTGTTGTGCCACGCGGTTGGGAATGTAATTCAGCTCCGC
CATCGCCGCTTCCACTTTTTCCCGCGTTTTCGCAGAAACGTGGCTGGCCTGGTTCACCACGCGGGAAACG
GTCTGATAAGAGACACCGGCATACTCTGCGACATCGTATAACGTTACTGGTTTCACATTCACCACCCTGA
ATTGACTCTCTTCCGGGCGCTATCATGCCATACCGCGAAAGGTTTTGCGCCATTCGATGGTGTCCGGGAT
CTCGACGCTCTCCCTTATGCGACTCCTGCATTAGGAAGCAGCCCAGTAGTAGGTTGAGGCCGTTGAGCAC
CGCCGCCGCAAGGAATGGTGCATGCAAGGAGATGGCGCCCAACAGTCCCCCGGCCACGGGGCCTGCCACC
ATACCCACGCCGAAACAAGCGCTCATGAGCCCGAAGTGGCGAGCCCGATCTTCCCCATCGGTGATGTCGG
CGATATAGGCGCCAGCAACCGCACCTGTGGCGCCGGTGATGCCGGCCACGATGCGTCCGGCGTAGAGGAT
CGAGATCGATCTCGATCCCGCGAAATTAATACGACTCACTATAGGGGAATTGTGAGCGGATAACAATTCC
CCTCTAGAAATAATTTTGTTTAACTTTAAGAAGGAGATATACATATGTCTAAAGAAAAACACCATCATCA
TCATCATCACCATCACCATGGATCTGCCAACTCAGGCACCACGAATCCAGGCGTGTCAGCCTGGCAAGTG
AACACCGCCTACACAGCAGGGCAGTTGGTCACGTATAACGGCAAAACGTATAAATGCCTTCAACCTCACA
CAAGTCTTGCCGGTTGGGAGCCATCCAACGTACCCGCCTTATGGCAACTGCAATCTGGTAACGGATCCGC
CCCCGTAAAACAAGGGCCGACCTCCGTGGCGTACGTTGAAGTAAACAATAATAGCATGTTAAACGTTGGT
AAATACACCCTTGCCGATGGCGGGGGTAATGCGTTCGACGTGGCTGTCATTTTTGCTGCAAATATCAATT
ACGACACCGGGACTAAGACAGCTTACTTACATTTCAACGAGAACGTCCAACGTGTTTTAGACAACGCCGT
AACACAAATCCGTCCTTTGCAACAACAAGGGATCAAAGTGCTGTTGAGCGTTTTGGGTAACCATCAGGGG
GCTGGATTTGCTAATTTTCCTTCGCAGCAGGCCGCGTCTGCGTTTGCAAAACAACTTTCAGATGCGGTGG
CAAAGTATGGCCTTGATGGGGTGGACTTCGATGACGAATACGCAGAATATGGCAATAACGGGACAGCTCA
ACCGAACGATAGCAGTTTTGTACACTTGGTCACTGCGTTACGCGCAAACATGCCGGACAAAATCATTAGC
TTGTACAACATTGGCCCTGCTGCGTCCCGTTTGAGCTACGGGGGAGTCGATGTATCGGATAAGTTTGATT
ACGCTTGGAATCCATACTATGGTACATGGCAGGTTCCAGGTATCGCATTACCAAAAGCTCAGCTTTCGCC
GGCGGCTGTTGAAATCGGACGCACTTCACGCTCAACTGTCGCTGATCTGGCACGCCGTACTGTGGACGAA
GGTTATGGTGTATACCTGACGTATAACCTTGATGGTGGAGACCGTACAGCCGATGTATCCGCCTTCACGC
GTGAGCTGTATGGCTCCGAAGCAGTACGTACACCGTAATAGCTCGAGCACCACCACCACCACCACTGAGA
TCCGGCTGCTAACAAAGCCCGAAAGGAAGCTGAGTTGGCTGCTGCCACCGCTGAGCAATAACTAGCATAA
CCCCTTGGGGCCTCTAAACGGGTCTTGAGGGGTTTTTTGCTGAAAGGAGGAACTATATCCGGATTGGCGA
ATGGG
[124 nt withheld, positions 3016-3139]
C
[91 nt withheld, positions 3141-3231]
A
[49 nt withheld, positions 3233-3281]
CCTTTGACGTTGGAGTCCACGTTCTTT
[37 nt withheld, positions 3309-3345]
ACCCTATCTCGGTCTATTCTTTTGATTTATAAGGGATTTTGCCGATTTCGGCCTATTGGTTAAAAAATGA
GCTGATTTAACAAAAATTTAACGCGAATTTTAACAAAATATTAACGCTTACAATTTAGGTGGCACTTTTC
GGGGAAATGTGCGCGGAACCCCTATTTGTTTATTTTTCTAAATACATTCAAATATGTATCCGCTCATGAA
TTAATTCTTAGAAAAACTCATCGAGCATCAAATGAAACTGCAATTTATTCATATCAGGATTATCAATACC
ATATTTTTGAAAAAGCCGTTTCTGTAATGAAGGAGAAAACTCACCGAGGCAGTTCCATAGGATGGCAAGA
TCCTGGTATCGGTCTGCGATTCCGACTCGTCCAACATCAATACAACCTATTAATTTCCCCTCGTCAAAAA
TAAGGTTATCAAGTGAGAAATCACCATGAGTGACGACTGAATCCGGTGAGAATGGCAAAAGTTTATGCAT
TTCTTTCCAGACTTGTTCAACAGGCCAGCCATTACGCTCGTCATCAAAATCACTCGCATCAACCAAACCG
TTATTCATTCGTGATTGCGCCTGAGCGAGACGAAATACGCGATCGCTGTTAAAAGGACAATTACAAACAG
GAATCGAATGCAACCGGCGCAGGAACACTGCCAGCGCATCAACAATATTTTCACCTGAATCAGGATATTC
TTCTAATACCTGGAATGCTGTTTTCCCGGGGATCGCAGTGGTGAGTAACCATGCATCATCAGGAGTACGG
ATAAAATGCTTGATGGTCGGAAGAGGCATAAATTCCGTCAGCCAGTTTAGTCTGACCATCTCATCTGTAA
CATCATTGGCAACGCTACCTTTGCCATGTTTCAGAAACAACTCTGGCGCATCGGGCTTCCCATACAATCG
ATAGATTGTCGCACCTGATTGCCCGACATTATCGCGAGCCCATTTATACCCATATAAATCAGCATCCATG
TTGGAATTTAATCGCGGCCTAGAGCAAGACGTTTCCCGTTGAATATGGCTCATAACACCCCTTGTATTAC
TGTTTATGTAAGCAGACAGTTTTATTGTTCATGACCAAAATCCCTTAACGTGAGTTTTCGTTCCACTGAG
CGTCAGACCCCGTAGAAAAGATCAAAGGATCTTCTTGAGATCCTTTTTTTCTGCGCGTAATCTGCTGCTT
GCAAACAAAAAAACCACCGCTACCAGCGGTGGTTTGTTTGCCGGATCAAGAGCTACCAACTCTTTTTCCG
AAGGTAACTGGCTTCAGCAGAGCGCAGATACCAAATACTGTCCTTCTAGTGTAGCCGTAGTTAGGCCACC
ACTTCAAGAACTCTGTAGCACCGCCTACATACCTCGCTCTGCTAATCCTGTTACCAGTGGCTGCTGCCAG
TGGCGATAAGTCGTGTCTTACCGGGTTGGACTCAAGACGATAGTTACCGGATAAGGCGCAGCGGTCGGGC
TGAACGGGGGGTTCGTGCACACAGCCCAGCTTGGAGCGAACGACCTACACCGAACTGAGATACCTACAGC
GTGAGCTATGAGAAAGCGCCACGCTTCCCGAAGGGAGAAAGGCGGACAGGTATCCGGTAAGCGGCAGGGT
CGGAACAGGAGAGCGCACGAGGGAGCTTCCAGGGGGAAACGCCTGGTATCTTTATAGTCCTGTCGGGTTT
CGCCACCTCTGACTTGAGCGTCGATTTTTGTGATGCTCGTCAGGGGGGCGGAGCCTATGGAAAAACGCCA
GCAACGCGGCCTTTTTACGGTTCCTGGCCTTTTGCTGGCCTTTTGCTCACATGTTCTTTCCTGCGTTATC
CCCTGATTCTGTGGATAACCGTATTACCGCCTTTGAGTGAGCTGATACCGCTCGCCGCAGCCGAACGACC
GAGCGCAGCGAGTCAGTGAGCGAGGAAGCGGAAGAGCGCCTGATGCGGTATTTTCTCCTTACGCATCTGT
GCGGTATTTCACACCGCAATGGTGCACTCTCAGTACAATCTGCTCTGATGCCGCATAGTTAAGCCAGTAT
ACACTCCGCTATCGCTACGTGACTGGGTCATGGCTGCGCCCCGACACCCGCCAACACCCGCTGACGCGCC
CTGACGGGCTTGTCTGCTCCCGGCATCCGCTTACAGACAAGCTGTGACCGTCTCCGGGAGCTGCATGTGT
CAGAGGTTTTCACCGTCATCACCGAAACGCGCGAGGCAGCTGCGGTAAAGCTCATCAGCGTGGTCGTGAA
GCGATTCACAGATGTCTGCCTGTTCATCCGCGTCCAGCTCGTTGAGTTTCTCCAGAAGCGTTAATGTCTG
GCTTCTGATAAAGCGGGCCATGTTAAGGGCGGTTTTTTCCTGTTTGGTCACTGATGCCTCCGTGTAAGGG
GGATTTCTGTTCATGGGGGTAATGATACCGATGAAACGAGAGAGGATGCTCACGATACGGGTTACTGATG
ATGAACATGCCCGGTTACTGGAACGTTGTGAGGGTAAACAACTGGCGGTATGGATGCGGCGGGACCAGAG
AAAAATCACTCAGGGTCAATGCCAGCGCTTCGTTAATACAGATGTAGGTGTTCCACAGGGTAGCCAGCAG
CATCCTGCGATGCAGATCCGGAACATAATGGTGCAGGGCGCTGACTTCCGCGTTTCCAGACTTTACGAAA
CACGGAAACCGAAGACCATTCATGTTGTTGCTCAGGTCGCAGACGTTTTGCAGCAGCAGTCGCTTCACGT
TCGCTCGCGTATCGGTGATTCATTCTGCTAACCAGTAAGGCAACCCCGCCAGCCTAGCCGGGTCCTCAAC
GACAGGAGCACGATCATGCGCACCCGTGGGGCCGCCATGCCGGCGATAATGGCCTGCTTCTCGCCGAAAC
GTTTGGTGGCGGGACCAGTGACGAAGGCTTGAGCGAGGGCGTGCAAGATTCCGAATACCGCAAGCG
